Addgene plasmid #8570: HOXD9 (human) pET
Depositing lab: Corey Largman. Depositing organization: San Francisco VA Health Care System.
Backbone
  Vector backbone: pET28a
  Backbone manufacturer: Novagen
  Backbone size w/o insert (bp): 5400
  Vector type: Bacterial Expression
Growth in bacteria
  Bacterial resistance: Kanamycin, 50 μg/mL
  Growth temperature: 37°C
  Growth strain: DH5alpha
  Copy number: High Copy
Gene/Insert
  Gene/Insert name: HOXD9 (alt names: HOX4C; HOX4.4)
  Species: H. sapiens (human)
  Insert size (bp): 1059
  Mutation: PCR human cDNA clone; makes protein by in vitro TNT
  Entrez Gene: HOXD9 (a.k.a. HOX4, HOX4C, Hox-4.3, Hox-5.2)
  Tag / fusion protein: T7 (N terminal on backbone)
  Cloning method: Restriction Enzyme; 5′ cloning site HindIII (unknown if destroyed); 3′ cloning site XhoI (unknown if destroyed)
  Sequencing primers: 5′ T7
Resource information
  A portion of this plasmid was derived from a plasmid made by: Vincenzo Zappavigna and Fulvio Mavillio
Terms and licenses: Academic/Nonprofit Terms; Industry Terms: Not Available to Industry
Depositor comments: Zappavigna et al Genes and Development 8: 732-744; 1994 This is a synthetic version of HOXD9.
How to cite: HOXD9 (human) pET was a gift from Corey Largman (Addgene plasmid # 8570 ; http://n2t.net/addgene:8570 ; RRID:Addgene_8570)
