[The description below was written by a language model from this plasmid's Addgene catalogue record and pLannotate feature annotations shown in this document.]
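Description:
HOXD9 (human) pET is a bacterial expression plasmid built on the Novagen pET28a backbone, carrying the coding sequence for the human homeobox transcription factor HOXD9 (also called HOX4C), a protein that helps specify positional identity along the anterior-posterior axis. The plasmid is selected with kanamycin through an aminoglycoside phosphotransferase gene. It replicates from a ColE1/pBR322-type origin accompanied by the bom region and the rop gene. The catalogue lists it as high copy, although rop normally moderates copy number. An f1 origin is also present, and short tetracycline-resistance fragments are annotated as remnants of the pBR322 lineage.

The insert is recorded as about 1.06 kb, PCR-derived from a human cDNA clone, and placed between HindIII and XhoI; the depositor also calls it a synthetic version of HOXD9. In the sequenced record of 6,179 nt, the annotated HOXD9 match spans roughly 860 bp and is flagged as a fragment, so the annotation does not cover the full stated insert length. Expression is driven by the T7 promoter with an adjacent lac operator and the T7 gene 10 ribosome binding site, and ends at the T7 terminator. The backbone-encoded lacI repressor keeps transcription off until IPTG is added, in hosts that supply T7 RNA polymerase.

Upstream of the insert the annotation shows a short His-tag-like fragment and a thrombin cleavage site, and a His-tag fragment lies downstream. The catalogue lists an N-terminal T7 tag from the backbone, which is not separately annotated in the feature table. Whether the C-terminal tag is in frame is not stated. The depositor notes that the construct yields protein by in vitro coupled transcription/translation, so it is suited to producing HOXD9 for biochemical studies such as DNA-binding or protein-interaction assays.
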