Features (pLannotate 1.2.2; 21 found; start..end, strand, type, name):
    209..227     +  promoter       T7 promoter: promoter for bacteriophage T7 RNA polymerase
    228..252     +  protein_bind   lac operator: The lac repressor binds to the lac operator to inhibit transcription in E. coli. This inhibition can be relieved by adding lactose or isopropyl-β-D-thiogalactopyranoside (IPTG). lac repressor encoded by lacI
    267..289     +  RBS            RBS: efficient ribosome binding site from bacteriophage T7 gene 10 (Olins and Rangwala, 1989)
    308..324     +  CDS            capTEV™ (fragment): composite tag for in vivo biotinylation, TEV protease cleavage, and 6xHis tagging
    335..352     +  CDS            thrombin site: thrombin recognition and cleavage site
    365..1222    +  CDS            HOXD9 (fragment): HXD9_HUMAN - Also known as HOX4C. Experimental evidence at protein level: Swiss-Prot protein existence level 1. Sequence-specific transcription factor which is part of a developmental regulatory system that provides cells with specific positional identities on the anterior-posterior axis. From Homo sapiens (Human).
   1252..1269    +  CDS            9xHis (fragment): 9xHis affinity tag
   1279..1328    +  CDS            SET1 (fragment): solubility-enhancement tag derived from T7 phage gene 10B
   1336..1383    +  terminator     T7 terminator: transcription terminator for bacteriophage T7 RNA polymerase
   1420..1848    +  rep_origin     f1 ori (sequence partly withheld): f1 bacteriophage origin of replication; arrow indicates direction of (+) strand synthesis
   1901..1958    +  promoter       AmpR promoter (fragment): bla
   1967..2782    -  CDS            KanR: aminoglycoside phosphotransferase; aph(3')-Ia; confers resistance to kanamycin in bacteria or G418 (Geneticin®) in eukaryotes
   2904..3492    +  rep_origin     ori: high-copy-number ColE1/pMB1/pBR322/pUC origin of replication
   3678..3817    -  misc_feature   bom: basis of mobility region from pBR322
   3919..4110    -  CDS            rop: Rop protein, which maintains plasmids at low copy number; rop
   4127..4507    +  CDS            YPB1_ECOLX: Protein predicted: Swiss-Prot protein existence level 4. From Escherichia coli.
   4579..4870    -  CDS            TcR (fragment): tetracycline efflux protein; tet; confers resistance to tetracycline
   4885..4906    -  protein_bind   CAP binding site: CAP binding activates transcription in the presence of cAMP. E. coli catabolite activator protein
   4919..6001    -  CDS            lacI: lac repressor; lacI; The lac repressor binds to the lac operator to inhibit transcription in E. coli. This inhibition can be relieved by adding lactose or isopropyl-β-D-thiogalactopyranoside (IPTG).
   6002..6079    -  promoter       lacI promoter: lacI
   6087..187     -  CDS            TcR (fragment) (across the origin): tetracycline efflux protein; tet; confers resistance to tetracycline
>Addgene plasmid #8570 | HOXD9 (human) pET | addgene full sequence | sequence record 208949 | Addgene NGS Result
CAAGGAGATGGCGCCCAACAGTCCCCCGGCCACGGGGCCTGCCACCATACCCACGCCGAAACAAGCGCTC
ATGAGCCCGAAGTGGCGAGCCCGATCTTCCCCATCGGTGATGTCGGCGATATAGGCGCCAGCAACCGCAC
CTGTGGCGCCGGTGATGCCGGCCACGATGCGTCCGGCGTAGAGGATCGAGATCTCGATCCCGCGAAATTA
ATACGACTCACTATAGGGGAATTGTGAGCGGATAACAATTCCCCTCTAGAAATAATTTTGTTTAACTTTA
AGAAGGAGATATACCATGGGCAGCAGCCATCATCATCATCATCACAGCAGCGGCCTGGTGCCGCGCGGCA
GCCATATGGCTAGCATGACTGGTGGACAGCAAATGGGTCGCGGATCCATGTCTTCCAGTGGCACCCTCAG
CAACTACTACGTGGACTCGCTTATAGGCCATGAGGGCGACGAGGTGTTCGCGGCGCGCTTCGGGCCGCCG
GGGCCAGGCGCGCAGGGCCGGCCTGCAGGTGTGGCTGATGGCCCGGCCGCCACCGCCGCCGAGTTCGCCT
CGTGTAGTTTTGCCCCCAGATCGGCCGTGTTCTCTGCCTCGTGGTCCGCGGTGCCCTCCCAGCCCCCGGC
AGCGGCGGCGATGAGCGGCCTCTACCACCCGTACGTTCCCCCGCCGCCCCTGGCCGCCTCTGCCTCCGAG
CCCGGCCGCTACGTGCGCTCCTGGATGGAGCCGCTGCCCGGCTTCCCGGGCGGTGCGGGCGGTGGCGGTG
GTGGTGGAGGCGGCGGTCCGGGCCGCGGTCCCAGCCCTGGCCCCAGCGGCCCAGCCAACGGGCGCCACTA
CGGGATTAAGCCTGAAACCCGAGCGGCCCCGGCCCCCGCCACGGCCGCCTCCACCACCTCCTCCTCCTCC
ACTTCCTTATCCTCCTCCTCCAAACGGACTGAGTGCTCCGTGGCCCGGGAGTCCCAGGGGAGCAGCGGCC
CCGAGTTCTCGTGCAACTCGTTCCTGCAGGAGAAGGCGGCAGCGGCGACGGGGGGAACCGGGCCTGGGGC
AGGGATCGGGGCCGCGACTGGGACGGGCGGCTCGTCGGAGCCCTCAGCTTGCAGCGACCACCCGATCCCA
GGCTGTTCGCTGAAGGAGGAGGAGAAGCAGCATTCGCAGCCGCAGCAGCAGCAGCAACTTGACCCAAACA
ACCCCGCCGCGAACTGGATCCGAATTCGAGCTCCGTCGACAAGCTTGCGGCCGCACTCGAGCACCACCAC
CACCACCACTGAGATCCGGCTGCTAACAAAGCCCGAAAGGAAGCTGAGTTGGCTGCTGCCACCGCTGAGC
AATAACTAGCATAACCCCTTGGGGCCTCTAAACGGGTCTTGAGGGGTTTTTTGCTGAAAGGAGGAACTAT
ATCCGGATTGGCGAATGGG
[124 nt withheld, positions 1420-1543]
C
[91 nt withheld, positions 1545-1635]
A
[49 nt withheld, positions 1637-1685]
CCTTTGACGTTGGAGTCCACGTTCTTT
[37 nt withheld, positions 1713-1749]
ACCCTATCTCGGTCTATTCTTTTGATTTATAAGGGATTTTGCCGATTTCGGCCTATTGGTTAAAAAATGA
GCTGATTTAACAAAAATTTAACGCGAATTTTAACAAAATATTAACGCTTACAATTTAGGTGGCACTTTTC
GGGGAAATGTGCGCGGAACCCCTATTTGTTTATTTTTCTAAATACATTCAAATATGTATCCGCTCATGAA
TTAATTCTTAGAAAAACTCATCGAGCATCAAATGAAACTGCAATTTATTCATATCAGGATTATCAATACC
ATATTTTTGAAAAAGCCGTTTCTGTAATGAAGGAGAAAACTCACCGAGGCAGTTCCATAGGATGGCAAGA
TCCTGGTATCGGTCTGCGATTCCGACTCGTCCAACATCAATACAACCTATTAATTTCCCCTCGTCAAAAA
TAAGGTTATCAAGTGAGAAATCACCATGAGTGACGACTGAATCCGGTGAGAATGGCAAAAGTTTATGCAT
TTCTTTCCAGACTTGTTCAACAGGCCAGCCATTACGCTCGTCATCAAAATCACTCGCATCAACCAAACCG
TTATTCATTCGTGATTGCGCCTGAGCGAGACGAAATACGCGATCGCTGTTAAAAGGACAATTACAAACAG
GAATCGAATGCAACCGGCGCAGGAACACTGCCAGCGCATCAACAATATTTTCACCTGAATCAGGATATTC
TTCTAATACCTGGAATGCTGTTTTCCCGGGGATCGCAGTGGTGAGTAACCATGCATCATCAGGAGTACGG
ATAAAATGCTTGATGGTCGGAAGAGGCATAAATTCCGTCAGCCAGTTTAGTCTGACCATCTCATCTGTAA
CATCATTGGCAACGCTACCTTTGCCATGTTTCAGAAACAACTCTGGCGCATCGGGCTTCCCATACAATCG
ATAGATTGTCGCACCTGATTGCCCGACATTATCGCGAGCCCATTTATACCCATATAAATCAGCATCCATG
TTGGAATTTAATCGCGGCCTAGAGCAAGACGTTTCCCGTTGAATATGGCTCATAACACCCCTTGTATTAC
TGTTTATGTAAGCAGACAGTTTTATTGTTCATGACCAAAATCCCTTAACGTGAGTTTTCGTTCCACTGAG
CGTCAGACCCCGTAGAAAAGATCAAAGGATCTTCTTGAGATCCTTTTTTTCTGCGCGTAATCTGCTGCTT
GCAAACAAAAAAACCACCGCTACCAGCGGTGGTTTGTTTGCCGGATCAAGAGCTACCAACTCTTTTTCCG
AAGGTAACTGGCTTCAGCAGAGCGCAGATACCAAATACTGTCCTTCTAGTGTAGCCGTAGTTAGGCCACC
ACTTCAAGAACTCTGTAGCACCGCCTACATACCTCGCTCTGCTAATCCTGTTACCAGTGGCTGCTGCCAG
TGGCGATAAGTCGTGTCTTACCGGGTTGGACTCAAGACGATAGTTACCGGATAAGGCGCAGCGGTCGGGC
TGAACGGGGGGTTCGTGCACACAGCCCAGCTTGGAGCGAACGACCTACACCGAACTGAGATACCTACAGC
GTGAGCTATGAGAAAGCGCCACGCTTCCCGAAGGGAGAAAGGCGGACAGGTATCCGGTAAGCGGCAGGGT
CGGAACAGGAGAGCGCACGAGGGAGCTTCCAGGGGGAAACGCCTGGTATCTTTATAGTCCTGTCGGGTTT
CGCCACCTCTGACTTGAGCGTCGATTTTTGTGATGCTCGTCAGGGGGGCGGAGCCTATGGAAAAACGCCA
GCAACGCGGCCTTTTTACGGTTCCTGGCCTTTTGCTGGCCTTTTGCTCACATGTTCTTTCCTGCGTTATC
CCCTGATTCTGTGGATAACCGTATTACCGCCTTTGAGTGAGCTGATACCGCTCGCCGCAGCCGAACGACC
GAGCGCAGCGAGTCAGTGAGCGAGGAAGCGGAAGAGCGCCTGATGCGGTATTTTCTCCTTACGCATCTGT
GCGGTATTTCACACCGCAATGGTGCACTCTCAGTACAATCTGCTCTGATGCCGCATAGTTAAGCCAGTAT
ACACTCCGCTATCGCTACGTGACTGGGTCATGGCTGCGCCCCGACACCCGCCAACACCCGCTGACGCGCC
CTGACGGGCTTGTCTGCTCCCGGCATCCGCTTACAGACAAGCTGTGACCGTCTCCGGGAGCTGCATGTGT
CAGAGGTTTTCACCGTCATCACCGAAACGCGCGAGGCAGCTGCGGTAAAGCTCATCAGCGTGGTCGTGAA
GCGATTCACAGATGTCTGCCTGTTCATCCGCGTCCAGCTCGTTGAGTTTCTCCAGAAGCGTTAATGTCTG
GCTTCTGATAAAGCGGGCCATGTTAAGGGCGGTTTTTTCCTGTTTGGTCACTGATGCCTCCGTGTAAGGG
GGATTTCTGTTCATGGGGGTAATGATACCGATGAAACGAGAGAGGATGCTCACGATACGGGTTACTGATG
ATGAACATGCCCGGTTACTGGAACGTTGTGAGGGTAAACAACTGGCGGTATGGATGCGGCGGGACCAGAG
AAAAATCACTCAGGGTCAATGCCAGCGCTTCGTTAATACAGATGTAGGTGTTCCACAGGGTAGCCAGCAG
CATCCTGCGATGCAGATCCGGAACATAATGGTGCAGGGCGCTGACTTCCGCGTTTCCAGACTTTACGAAA
CACGGAAACCGAAGACCATTCATGTTGTTGCTCAGGTCGCAGACGTTTTGCAGCAGCAGTCGCTTCACGT
TCGCTCGCGTATCGGTGATTCATTCTGCTAACCAGTAAGGCAACCCCGCCAGCCTAGCCGGGTCCTCAAC
GACAGGAGCACGATCATGCGCACCCGTGGGGCCGCCATGCCGGCGATAATGGCCTGCTTCTCGCCGAAAC
GTTTGGTGGCGGGACCAGTGACGAAGGCTTGAGCGAGGGCGTGCAAGATTCCGAATACCGCAAGCGACAG
GCCGATCATCGTCGCGCTCCAGCGAAAGCGGTCCTCGCCGAAAATGACCCAGAGCGCTGCCGGCACCTGT
CCTACGAGTTGCATGATAAAGAAGACAGTCATAAGTGCGGCGACGATAGTCATGCCCCGCGCCCACCGGA
AGGAGCTGACTGGGTTGAAGGCTCTCAAGGGCATCGGTCGAGATCCCGGTGCCTAATGAGTGAGCTAACT
TACATTAATTGCGTTGCGCTCACTGCCCGCTTTCCAGTCGGGAAACCTGTCGTGCCAGCTGCATTAATGA
ATCGGCCAACGCGCGGGGAGAGGCGGTTTGCGTATTGGGCGCCAGGGTGGTTTTTCTTTTCACCAGTGAG
ACGGGCAACAGCTGATTGCCCTTCACCGCCTGGCCCTGAGAGAGTTGCAGCAAGCGGTCCACGCTGGTTT
GCCCCAGCAGGCGAAAATCCTGTTTGATGGTGGTTAACGGCGGGATATAACATGAGCTGTCTTCGGTATC
GTCGTATCCCACTACCGAGATATCCGCACCAACGCGCAGCCCGGACTCGGTAATGGCGCGCATTGCGCCC
AGCGCCATCTGATCGTTGGCAACCAGCATCGCAGTGGGAACGATGCCCTCATTCAGCATTTGCATGGTTT
GTTGAAAACCGGACATGGCACTCCAGTCGCCTTCCCGTTCCGCTATCGGCTGAATTTGATTGCGAGTGAG
ATATTTATGCCAGCCAGCCAGACGCAGACGCGCCGAGACAGAACTTAATGGGCCCGCTAACAGCGCGATT
TGCTGGTGACCCAATGCGACCAGATGCTCCACGCCCAGTCGCGTACCGTCTTCATGGGAGAAAATAATAC
TGTTGATGGGTGTCTGGTCAGAGACATCAAGAAATAACGCCGGAACATTAGTGCAGGCAGCTTCCACAGC
AATGGCATCCTGGTCATCCAGCGGATAGTTAATGATCAGCCCACTGACGCGTTGCGCGAGAAGATTGTGC
ACCGCCGCTTTACAGGCTTCGACGCCGCTTCGTTCTACCATCGACACCACCACGCTGGCACCCAGTTGAT
CGGCGCGAGATTTAATCGCCGCGACAATTTGCGACGGCGCGTGCAGGGCCAGACTGGAGGTGGCAACGCC
AATCAGCAACGACTGTTTGCCCGCCAGTTGTTGTGCCACGCGGTTGGGAATGTAATTCAGCTCCGCCATC
GCCGCTTCCACTTTTTCCCGCGTTTTCGCAGAAACGTGGCTGGCCTGGTTCACCACGCGGGAAACGGTCT
GATAAGAGACACCGGCATACTCTGCGACATCGTATAACGTTACTGGTTTCACATTCACCACCCTGAATTG
ACTCTCTTCCGGGCGCTATCATGCCATACCGCGAAAGGTTTTGCGCCATTCGATGGTGTCCGGGATCTCG
ACGCTCTCCCTTATGCGACTCCTGCATTAGGAAGCAGCCCAGTAGTAGGTTGAGGCCGTTGAGCACCGCC
GCCGCAAGGAATGGTGCATG
