>Addgene plasmid #8570 | HOXD9 (human) pET | addgene partial sequence | sequence record 17374 | T7 5'-TAATACGACTCACTATAGGG-3'
GGCCTGGTGCCGCGCGGCAGCCATATGGCTAGCATGACTGGTGGACAGCAAATGGGTCGCGGATCCATGT
CTTCCAGTGGCACCCTCAGCAACTACTACGTGGACTCGCTTATAGGCCATGAGGGCGACGAGGTGTTCGC
GGCGCGCTTCGGGCCGCCGGGGCCAGGCGCGCAGGGCCGGCCTGCAGGTGTGGCTGATGGCCCGGCCGCC
ACCGCCGCCGAGTTCGCCTCGTGTAGTTTTGCCCCCAGATCGGCCGTGTTCTCTGCCTCGTGGTCCGCGG
TGCCCTCCCAGCCCCCGGCAGCGGCGGCGATGAGCGGCCTCTACCACCCGTACGTTCCCCCGCCGCCCCT
GGCCGCCTCTGCCTCCGAGCCCGGCCGCTACGTGCGCTCCTGGATGGAGCCGCTGCCCGGCTTCCCGGGC
GGTGCGGGCGGTGGCGGTGG
